>Addgene plasmid #141830 | TFORF1514 | addgene full sequence | sequence record 415126 | Addgene NGS Result
TTAATGTAGTCTTATGCAATACTCTTGTAGTCTTGCAACATGGTAACGATGAGTTAGCAACATGCCTTAC
AAGGAGAGAAAAAGCACCGTGCATGCCGATTGGTGGAAGTAAGGTGGTACGATCGTGCCTTATTAGGAAG
GCAACAGACGGGTCTGACATGGATTGGACGAACCACTGAATTGCCGCATTGCAGAGATATTGTATTTAAG
TGCCTAGCTCGATACATAAACGGGTCTCTCTGGTTAGACCAGATCTGAGCCTGGGAGCTCTCTGGCTAAC
TAGGGAACCCACTGCTTAAGCCTCAATAAAGCTTGCCTTGAGTGCTTCAAGTAGTGTGTGCCCGTCTGTT
GTGTGACTCTGGTAACTAGAGATCCCTCAGACCCTTTTAGTCAGTGTGGAAAATCTCTAGCAGTGGCGCC
CGAACAGGGACTTGAAAGCGAAAGGGAAACCAGAGGAGCTCTCTCGACGCAGGACTCGGCTTGCTGAAGC
GCGCACGGCAAGAGGCGAGGGGCGGCGACTGGTGAGTACGCCAAAAATTTTGACTAGCGGAGGCTAGAAG
GAGAGAGATGGGTGCGAGAGCGTCAGTATTAAGCGGGGGAGAATTAGATCGCGATGGGAAAAAATTCGGT
TAAGGCCAGGGGGAAAGAAAAAATATAAATTAAAACATATAGTATGGGCAAGCAGGGAGCTAGAACGATT
CGCAGTTAATCCTGGCCTGTTAGAAACATCAGAAGGCTGTAGACAAATACTGGGACAGCTACAACCATCC
CTTCAGACAGGATCAGAAGAACTTAGATCATTATATAATACAGTAGCAACCCTCTATTGTGTGCATCAAA
GGATAGAGATAAAAGACACCAAGGAAGCTTTAGACAAGATAGAGGAAGAGCAAAACAAAAGTAAGACCAC
CGCACAGCAAGCGGCCGCTGATCTTCAGACCTGGAGGAGGAGATATGAGGGACAATTGGAGAAGTGAATT
ATATAAATATAAAGTAGTAAAAATTGAACCATTAGGAGTAGCACCCACCAAGGCAAAGAGAAGAGTGGTG
CAGAGAGAAAAAAGAGCAGTGGGAATAGGAGCTTTGTTCCTTGGGTTCTTGGGAGCAGCAGGAAGCACTA
TGGGCGCAGCGTCAATGACGCTGACGGTACAGGCCAGACAATTATTGTCTGGTATAGTGCAGCAGCAGAA
CAATTTGCTGAGGGCTATTGAGGCGCAACAGCATCTGTTGCAACTCACAGTCTGGGGCATCAAGCAGCTC
CAGGCAAGAATCCTGGCTGTGGAAAGATACCTAAAGGATCAACAGCTCCTGGGGATTTGGGGTTGCTCTG
GAAAACTCATTTGCACCACTGCTGTGCCTTGGAATGCTAGTTGGAGTAATAAATCTCTGGAACAGATTTG
GAATCACACGACCTGGATGGAGTGGGACAGAGAAATTAACAATTACACAAGCTTAATACACTCCTTAATT
GAAGAATCGCAAAACCAGCAAGAAAAGAATGAACAAGAATTATTGGAATTAGATAAATGGGCAAGTTTGT
GGAATTGGTTTAACATAACAAATTGGCTGTGGTATATAAAATTATTCATAATGATAGTAGGAGGCTTGGT
AGGTTTAAGAATAGTTTTTGCTGTACTTTCTATAGTGAATAGAGTTAGGCAGGGATATTCACCATTATCG
TTTCAGACCCACCTCCCAACCCCGAGGGGACCCATGCATTGCATCTCAATTAGTCAGCAACCAGGTGTGG
AAAGTCCCCAGGCTCCCCAGCAGGCAGAAGTATGCAAAGCATGCGTCTCAATTAGTCAGCAACCATAGTC
CCGCCCCTAACTCCGCCCATCCCGCCCCTAACTCCGCCCAGTTCCGCCCATTCTCCGCCCCATGGCTGAC
TAATTTTTTTTATTTATGCAGAGGCCGAGGCCGCCTCGGCCTCTGAGCTATTCCAGAAGTAGTGAGGAGG
CTTTTTTGGAGGCCTAGGCTTTTGCAAAAAGCTTTCTAGAGGTACCACCGGAGCTTACCATGACCGAGTA
CAAGCCCACGGTGCGCCTCGCCACCCGCGACGACGTCCCCAGGGCCGTACGCACCCTCGCCGCCGCGTTC
GCCGACTACCCCGCCACGCGCCACACCGTCGATCCGGACCGCCACATCGAGCGGGTCACCGAGCTGCAAG
AACTCTTCCTCACGCGCGTCGGGCTCGACATCGGCAAGGTGTGGGTCGCGGACGACGGCGCCGCCGTGGC
GGTCTGGACCACGCCGGAGAGCGTCGAAGCGGGGGCGGTGTTCGCCGAGATCGGCCCGCGCATGGCCGAG
TTGAGCGGTTCCCGGCTGGCCGCGCAGCAACAGATGGAAGGCCTCCTGGCGCCGCACCGGCCCAAGGAGC
CCGCGTGGTTCCTGGCCACCGTCGGCGTCTCGCCCGACCACCAGGGCAAGGGTCTGGGCAGCGCCGTCGT
GCTCCCCGGAGTGGAGGCGGCCGAGCGCGCCGGGGTGCCCGCCTTCCTGGAGACCTCCGCGCCCCGCAAC
CTCCCCTTCTACGAGCGGCTCGGCTTCACCGTCACCGCCGACGTCGAGGTGCCCGAAGGACCGCGCACCT
GGTGCATGACCCGCAAGCCCGGTGCCAGTTAACGAATTCTAGATCTTGAGACAAATGGCAGTATTCATCC
ACAATTTTAAAAGAAAAGGGGGGATTGGGGGGTACAGTGCAGGGGAAAGAATAGTAGACATAATAGCAAC
AGACATACAAACTAAAGAATTACAAAAACAAATTACAAAAATTCAAAATTTTCGGGTTTATTACAGGGAC
AGCAGAGATCCACTTTGGCGCCGGCTCGAGGCCTGCAGGTGCAAAGATGGATAAAGTTTTAAACAGAGAG
GAATCTTTGCAGCTAATGGACCTTCTAGGTCTTGAAAGGAGTGGGAATTGGCTCCGGTGCCCGTCAGTGG
GCAGAGCGCACATCGCCCACAGTCCCCGAGAAGTTGGGGGGAGGGGTCGGCAATTGAACCGGTGCCTAGA
GAAGGTGGCGCGGGGTAAACTGGGAAAGTGATGTCGTGTACTGGCTCCGCCTTTTTCCCGAGGGTGGGGG
AGAACCGTATATAAGTGCAGTAGTCGCCGTGAACGTTCTTTTTCGCAACGGGTTTGCCGCCAGAACACAG
GTAAGTGCCGTGTGTGGTTCCCGCGGGCCTGGCCTCTTTACGGGTTATGGCCCTTGCGTGCCTTGAATTA
CTTCCACCTGGCTGCAGTACGTGATTCTTGATCCCGAGCTTCGGGTTGGAAGTGGGTGGGAGAGTTCGAG
GCCTTGCGCTTAAGGAGCCCCTTCGCCTCGTGCTTGAGTTGAGGCCTGGCCTGGGCGCTGGGGCCGCCGC
GTGCGAATCTGGTGGCACCTTCGCGCCTGTCTCGCTGCTTTCGATAAGTCTCTAGCCATTTAAAATTTTT
GATGACCTGCTGCGACGCTTTTTTTCTGGCAAGATAGTCTTGTAAATGCGGGCCAAGATCTGCACACTGG
TATTTCGGTTTTTGGGGCCGCGGGCGGCGACGGGGCCCGTGCGTCCCAGCGCACATGTTCGGCGAGGCGG
GGCCTGCGAGCGCGGCCACCGAGAATCGGACGGGGGTAGTCTCAAGCTGGCCGGCCTGCTCTGGTGCCTG
GCCTCGCGCCGCCGTGTATCGCCCCGCCCTGGGCGGCAAGGCTGGCCCGGTCGGCACCAGTTGCGTGAGC
GGAAAGATGGCCGCTTCCCGGCCCTGCTGCAGGGAGCTCAAAATGGAGGACGCGGCGCTCGGGAGAGCGG
GCGGGTGAGTCACCCACACAAAGGAAAAGGGCCTTTCCGTCCTCAGCCGTCGCTTCATGTGACTCCACGG
AGTACCGGGCGCCGTCCAGGCACCTCGATTAGTTCTCGAGCTTTTGGAGTACGTCGTCTTTAGGTTGGGG
GGAGGGGTTTTATGCGATGGAGTTTCCCCACACTGAGTGGGTGGAGACTGAAGTTAGGCCAGCTTGGCAC
TTGATGTAATTCTCCTTGGAATTTGCCCTTTTTGAGTTTGGATCTTGGTTCATTCTCAAGCCTCAGACAG
TGGTTCAAAGTTTTTTTCTTCCATTTCAGGTGTCGTGAGGCTAGCACCGCCACCATGCTCAGGGTTCCGG
AGCCGCGGCCCGGGGAGGCCGAGACGCTGGCAGAGACCGAGCCAGAAAGGCACTTGGGGTCTTATCTGTT
GGACTCTGAAAACACTTCAGGCGCCCTTCCAAGGCTTCCCCAAACCCCTAAGCAGCCGCAGAAGCGCTCC
CGAGCTGCCTTC
[171 nt withheld, positions 4283-4453]
GGAGACTTGGAGAAGCACTCCTCTTTGCCGGCCCTGAAAGAGGAGGCCTTCTCCCGGGCCTCCCTGGTCT
CCGTGTATAACAGCTATCCTTACTACCCATACCTGTACTGCGTGGGCAGCTGGAGCCCAGCTTTTTGGTA
GTAATGAACTAGTCCGTAACTTGAAAGTATTTCGATTTCTTGGCTTTATATATCTTGTGGAAAGGACGAT
GTATTGGATCACCATGAGATGTGACGCGTTAAGTCGACAATCAACCTCTGGATTACAAAATTTGTGAAAG
ATTGACTGGTATTCTTAACTATGTTGCTCCTTTTACGCTATGTGGATACGCTGCTTTAATGCCTTTGTAT
CATGCTATTGCTTCCCGTATGGCTTTCATTTTCTCCTCCTTGTATAAATCCTGGTTGCTGTCTCTTTATG
AGGAGTTGTGGCCCGTTGTCAGGCAACGTGGCGTGGTGTGCACTGTGTTTGCTGACGCAACCCCCACTGG
TTGGGGCATTGCCACCACCTGTCAGCTCCTTTCCGGGACTTTCGCTTTCCCCCTCCCTATTGCCACGGCG
GAACTCATCGCCGCCTGCCTTGCCCGCTGCTGGACAGGGGCTCGGCTGTTGGGCACTGACAATTCCGTGG
TGTTGTCGGGGAAATCATCGTCCTTTCCTTGGCTGCTCGCCTGTGTTGCCACCTGGATTCTGCGCGGGAC
GTCCTTCTGCTACGTCCCTTCGGCCCTCAATCCAGCGGACCTTCCTTCCCGCGGCCTGCTGCCGGCTCTG
CGGCCTCTTCCGCGTCTTCGCCTTCGCCCTCAGACGAGTCGGATCTCCCTTTGGGCCGCCTCCCCGCGTC
GACTTTAAGACCAATGACTTACAAGGCAGCTGTAGATCTTAGCCACTTTTTAAAAGAAAAGGGGGGACTG
GAAGGGCTAATTCACTCCCAACGAAGACAAGATCTGCTTTTTGCTTGTACTGGGTCTCTCTGGTTAGACC
AGATCTGAGCCTGGGAGCTCTCTGGCTAACTAGGGAACCCACTGCTTAAGCCTCAATAAAGCTTGCCTTG
AGTGCTTCAAGTAGTGTGTGCCCGTCTGTTGTGTGACTCTGGTAACTAGAGATCCCTCAGACCCTTTTAG
TCAGTGTGGAAAATCTCTAGCAGTACGTATAGTAGTTCATGTCATCTTATTATTCAGTATTTATAACTTG
CAAAGAAATGAATATCAGAGAGTGAGAGGAACTTGTTTATTGCAGCTTATAATGGTTACAAATAAAGCAA
TAGCATCACAAATTTCACAAATAAAGCATTTTTTTCACTGCATTCTAGTTGTGGTTTGTCCAAACTCATC
AATGTATCTTATCATGTCTGGCTCTAGCTATCCCGCCCCTAACTCCGCCCATCCCGCCCCTAACTCCGCC
CAGTTCCGCCCATTCTCCGCCCCATGGCTGACTAATTTTTTTTATTTATGCAGAGGCCGAGGCCGCCTCG
GCCTCTGAGCTATTCCAGAAGTAGTGAGGAGGCTTTTTTGGAGGCCTAGGGACGTACCCAATTCGCCCTA
TAGTGAGTCGTATTACGCGCGCTCACTGGCCGTCGTTTTACAACGTCGTGACTGGGAAAACCCTGGCGTT
ACCCAACTTAATCGCCTTGCAGCACATCCCCCTTTCGCCAGCTGGCGTAATAGCGAAGAGGCCCGCACCG
ATCGCCCTTCCCAACAGTTGCGCAGCCTGAATGGCGAATGGG
[124 nt withheld, positions 6176-6299]
C
[91 nt withheld, positions 6301-6391]
A
[49 nt withheld, positions 6393-6441]
CCTTTGACGTTGGAGTCCACGTTCTTT
[37 nt withheld, positions 6469-6505]
ACCCTATCTCGGTCTATTCTTTTGATTTATAAGGGATTTTGCCGATTTCGGCCTATTGGTTAAAAAATGA
GCTGATTTAACAAAAATTTAACGCGAATTTTAACAAAATATTAACGCTTACAATTTAGGTGGCACTTTTC
GGGGAAATGTGCGCGGAACCCCTATTTGTTTATTTTTCTAAATACATTCAAATATGTATCCGCTCATGAG
ACAATAACCCTGATAAATGCTTCAATAATATTGAAAAAGGAAGAGTATGAGTATTCAACATTTCCGTGTC
GCCCTTATTCCCTTTTTTGCGGCATTTTGCCTTCCTGTTTTTGCTCACCCAGAAACGCTGGTGAAAGTAA
AAGATGCTGAAGATCAGTTGGGTGCACGAGTGGGTTACATCGAACTGGATCTCAACAGCGGTAAGATCCT
TGAGAGTTTTCGCCCCGAAGAACGTTTTCCAATGATGAGCACTTTTAAAGTTCTGCTATGTGGCGCGGTA
TTATCCCGTATTGACGCCGGGCAAGAGCAACTCGGTCGCCGCATACACTATTCTCAGAATGACTTGGTTG
AGTACTCACCAGTCACAGAAAAGCATCTTACGGATGGCATGACAGTAAGAGAATTATGCAGTGCTGCCAT
AACCATGAGTGATAACACTGCGGCCAACTTACTTCTGACAACGATCGGAGGACCGAAGGAGCTAACCGCT
TTTTTGCACAACATGGGGGATCATGTAACTCGCCTTGATCGTTGGGAACCGGAGCTGAATGAAGCCATAC
CAAACGACGAGCGTGACACCACGATGCCTGTAGCAATGGCAACAACGTTGCGCAAACTATTAACTGGCGA
ACTACTTACTCTAGCTTCCCGGCAACAATTAATAGACTGGATGGAGGCGGATAAAGTTGCAGGACCACTT
CTGCGCTCGGCCCTTCCGGCTGGCTGGTTTATTGCTGATAAATCTGGAGCCGGTGAGCGTGGGTCTCGCG
GTATCATTGCAGCACTGGGGCCAGATGGTAAGCCCTCCCGTATCGTAGTTATCTACACGACGGGGAGTCA
GGCAACTATGGATGAACGAAATAGACAGATCGCTGAGATAGGTGCCTCACTGATTAAGCATTGGTAACTG
TCAGACCAAGTTTACTCATATATACTTTAGATTGATTTAAAACTTCATTTTTAATTTAAAAGGATCTAGG
TGAAGATCCTTTTTGATAATCTCATGACCAAAATCCCTTAACGTGAGTTTTCGTTCCACTGAGCGTCAGA
CCCCGTAGAAAAGATCAAAGGATCTTCTTGAGATCCTTTTTTTCTGCGCGTAATCTGCTGCTTGCAAACA
AAAAAACCACCGCTACCAGCGGTGGTTTGTTTGCCGGATCAAGAGCTACCAACTCTTTTTCCGAAGGTAA
CTGGCTTCAGCAGAGCGCAGATACCAAATACTGTTCTTCTAGTGTAGCCGTAGTTAGGCCACCACTTCAA
GAACTCTGTAGCACCGCCTACATACCTCGCTCTGCTAATCCTGTTACCAGTGGCTGCTGCCAGTGGCGAT
AAGTCGTGTCTTACCGGGTTGGACTCAAGACGATAGTTACCGGATAAGGCGCAGCGGTCGGGCTGAACGG
GGGGTTCGTGCACACAGCCCAGCTTGGAGCGAACGACCTACACCGAACTGAGATACCTACAGCGTGAGCT
ATGAGAAAGCGCCACGCTTCCCGAAGGGAGAAAGGCGGACAGGTATCCGGTAAGCGGCAGGGTCGGAACA
GGAGAGCGCACGAGGGAGCTTCCAGGGGGAAACGCCTGGTATCTTTATAGTCCTGTCGGGTTTCGCCACC
TCTGACTTGAGCGTCGATTTTTGTGATGCTCGTCAGGGGGGCGGAGCCTATGGAAAAACGCCAGCAACGC
GGCCTTTTTACGGTTCCTGGCCTTTTGCTGGCCTTTTGCTCACATGTTCTTTCCTGCGTTATCCCCTGAT
TCTGTGGATAACCGTATTACCGCCTTTGAGTGAGCTGATACCGCTCGCCGCAGCCGAACGACCGAGCGCA
GCGAGTCAGTGAGCGAGGAAGCGGAAGAGCGCCCAATACGCAAACCGCCTCTCCCCGCGCGTTGGCCGAT
TCATTAATGCAGCTGGCACGACAGGTTTCCCGACTGGAAAGCGGGCAGTGAGCGCAACGCAATTAATGTG
AGTTAGCTCACTCATTAGGCACCCCAGGCTTTACACTTTATGCTTCCGGCTCGTATGTTGTGTGGAATTG
TGAGCGGATAACAATTTCACACAGGAAACAGCTATGACCATGATTACGCCAAGCGCGCAATTAACCCTCA
CTAAAGGGAACAAAAGCTGGAGCTGCAAGC
Features (pLannotate 1.2.2; 31 found; start..end, strand, type, name):
      5..231     +  promoter       RSV promoter: Rous sarcoma virus enhancer/promoter
    232..412     +  LTR            5' LTR (truncated): truncated 5' long terminal repeat (LTR) from HIV-1
    459..584     +  misc_feature   HIV-1 Ψ: packaging signal of human immunodeficiency virus type 1
    568..931     +  CDS            HIV-1 gag (fragment): gag protein from human immunodeficiency virus 1; gag
   1077..1310    +  misc_feature   RRE: The Rev response element (RRE) of HIV-1 allows for Rev-dependent mRNA export from the nucleus to the cytoplasm.
   1687..1713    +  CDS            Rev (fragment): human immunodeficiency virus 1 (HIV-1) Rev protein; rev; enhances nuclear export of unspliced and incompletely spliced viral mRNAs
   1720..1743    +  promoter       SV40 promoter (fragment): SV40 early promoter
   1744..1815    +  promoter       SV40 promoter (fragment): SV40 enhancer and early promoter
   1839..1974    +  rep_origin     SV40 ori: SV40 origin of replication
   2020..2616    +  CDS            PuroR (fragment): puromycin N-acetyltransferase; pac from Streptomyces; confers resistance to puromycin
   2665..2782    +  misc_feature   cPPT/CTS: central polypurine tract and central termination sequence of HIV-1
   2847..2913    +  CDS            small t antigen (fragment): SV40 (simian virus 40) small t antigen
   2920..4098    +  promoter       EF-1α promoter: strong constitutive promoter for human elongation factor EF-1α
   4127..4591    +  CDS            NKX3-1 (fragment) (sequence partly withheld): NKX31_HUMAN - Also known as NKX3.1, NKX3A. Experimental evidence at protein level: Swiss-Prot protein existence level 1. Transcription factor, which binds preferentially the consensus sequence 5'-TAAGT[AG]-3' and can behave as a transcriptional repressor. Plays an important role in normal prostate development, regulating proliferation of glandular epithelium and in the formation of ducts in prostate. Acts as a tumor suppressor controlling prostate carcinogenesis, as shown by the ability to inhibit proliferation and invasion activities of PC-3 prostate cancer cells. From Homo sapiens (Human).
   4607..4660    +  promoter       U6 promoter (fragment): RNA polymerase III promoter for human U6 snRNA
   4702..5290    +  misc_feature   WPRE: woodchuck hepatitis virus posttranscriptional regulatory element
   5341..5360    +  misc_feature   cPPT/CTS (fragment): central polypurine tract and central termination sequence of HIV-1
   5362..5595    +  LTR            3' LTR (ΔU3): self-inactivating 3' long terminal repeat (LTR) from HIV-1
   5673..5794    +  polyA_signal   SV40 poly(A) signal: SV40 polyadenylation signal
   5834..5969    +  rep_origin     SV40 ori: SV40 origin of replication
   5990..6008    -  promoter       T7 promoter: promoter for bacteriophage T7 RNA polymerase
   6016..6171    +  CDS            lacZα (fragment): LacZα fragment of β-galactosidase; lacZ fragment
   6176..6604    +  rep_origin     f1 ori (sequence partly withheld): f1 bacteriophage origin of replication; arrow indicates direction of (+) strand synthesis
   6657..6761    +  promoter       AmpR promoter: bla
   6762..7622    +  CDS            AmpR: β-lactamase; bla; confers resistance to ampicillin, carbenicillin, and related antibiotics
   7793..8381    +  rep_origin     ori: high-copy-number ColE1/pMB1/pBR322/pUC origin of replication
   8564..8656    +  CDS            lacI (fragment): lac repressor; lacI; The lac repressor binds to the lac operator to inhibit transcription in E. coli. This inhibition can be relieved by adding lactose or isopropyl-β-D-thiogalactopyranoside (IPTG).
   8669..8690    +  protein_bind   CAP binding site: CAP binding activates transcription in the presence of cAMP. E. coli catabolite activator protein
   8705..8735    +  promoter       lac promoter: promoter for the E. coli lac operon
   8743..8759    +  protein_bind   lac operator: The lac repressor binds to the lac operator to inhibit transcription in E. coli. This inhibition can be relieved by adding lactose or isopropyl-β-D-thiogalactopyranoside (IPTG). lac repressor encoded by lacI
   8804..8822    +  promoter       T3 promoter: promoter for bacteriophage T3 RNA polymerase
