[The description below was written by a language model from this plasmid's Addgene catalogue record and pLannotate feature annotations shown in this document.]
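Description:
TFORF1514 is a third-generation, self-inactivating lentiviral expression plasmid built on the pLX_TRC317 backbone. It belongs to a barcoded library of human transcription factor open reading frames designed for pooled overexpression screens. It is maintained in E. coli through a high-copy ColE1/pUC-type origin with ampicillin selection (AmpR under its own bla promoter). It also retains an f1 origin and remnants of a lacZα/lac promoter cloning region flanked by T7 and T3 promoters. The depositor notes that the plasmid can recombine, which is a common issue with LTR-containing vectors.

The viral genome is transcribed from an RSV promoter fused to a truncated HIV-1 5' LTR. This is followed by the Ψ packaging signal with a gag fragment and the Rev response element, and the genome ends in a ΔU3 3' LTR with a downstream SV40 polyadenylation signal. Within this unit, an SV40 early promoter/origin drives puromycin N-acetyltransferase so that transduced mammalian cells can be selected. A cPPT/CTS element, which aids nuclear import of the viral genome, sits between this cassette and the payload cassette. The payload is human NKX3-1, a homeodomain transcription factor involved in prostate development and tumour suppression. It is expressed from the strong constitutive EF-1α promoter and followed by a WPRE to enhance transcript stability and expression. The depositor's reference identifiers indicate a specific isoform, and the annotation matches only part of the canonical protein, which fits a short variant. The record describes a unique 24-bp barcode for identifying the ORF by sequencing in pooled screens. The barcode is not annotated in the feature table, although a short U6-like fragment lies between the ORF and the WPRE.
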