Addgene plasmid #141830: TFORF1514
Purpose: Lentiviral vector for overexpressing transcription factor ORFs with unique 24-bp barcodes. Barcodes facilitate identification of transcription factors in pooled screens.
Depositing lab: Feng Zhang. Depositing organization: Broad Institute. Publication: A transcription factor atlas of directed differentiation. Joung J, Ma S, Tay T, Geiger-Schuller KR, Kirchgatterer PC, Verdine VK, Guo B, Arias-Garcia MA, Allen WE, Singh A, Kuksenko O, Abudayyeh OO, Gootenberg JS, Fu Z, Macrae RK, Buenrostro JD, Regev A, Zhang F. Cell. 2023 Jan 5;186(1):209-229.e26. doi: 10.1016/j.cell.2022.11.026. PubMed 36608654.
Backbone
  Vector backbone: pLX_TRC317
  Backbone manufacturer: Broad Institute Genetic Perturbation Platform
  Backbone size w/o insert (bp): 8264
  Vector type: Mammalian Expression, Lentiviral
  Selectable markers: Puromycin
Growth in bacteria
  Bacterial resistance: Ampicillin, 100 μg/mL
  Growth temperature: 37°C
  Growth strain: NEB Stable
  Copy number: High Copy
Gene/Insert
  Gene/Insert name: NKX3-1
  Species: H. sapiens (human)
  Insert size (bp): 581
  Entrez Gene: NKX3-1 (a.k.a. BAPX2, NKX3, NKX3.1, NKX3A)
  Promoter: EF1a
  Cloning method: Unknown
  Sequencing primers: 5′ GGGTGGAGACTGAAGTTAGGCCAG; 3′ CACATAGCGTAAAAGGAGCAACATAG
Terms and licenses: Academic/Nonprofit Terms; Industry Terms: Not Available to Industry
Depositor comments: NM_001256339,ENST00000523261 . The transcription factor ORF portion of this plasmid was synthesized by Genewiz. Please test multiple small colonies in case of plasmid recombination. To make this collection available in a timely manner, a portion of this collection was not fully sequenced by Addgene. If an Addgene verified full plasmid sequence is not available, please contact us prior to placing an order to request the full sequence.
How to cite: TFORF1514 was a gift from Feng Zhang (Addgene plasmid # 141830 ; http://n2t.net/addgene:141830 ; RRID:Addgene_141830)
