>Addgene plasmid #141830 | TFORF1514 | depositor partial sequence | sequence record 277627 | Insert
ACCGCCACCATGCTCAGGGTTCCGGAGCCGCGGCCCGGGGAGGCCGAGACGCTGGCAGAGACCGAGCCAG
AAAGGCACTTGGGGTCTTATCTGTTGGACTCTGAAAACACTTCAGGCGCCCTTCCAAGGCTTCCCCAAAC
CCCTAAGCAGCCGCAGAAGCGCTCCCGAGCTGCCTTC
[171 nt withheld, positions 178-348]
GGAGACTTGGAGAAGCACTCCTCTTTGCCGGCCCTGAAAGAGGAGGCCTTCTCCCGGGCCTCCCTGGTCT
CCGTGTATAACAGCTATCCTTACTACCCATACCTGTACTGCGTGGGCAGCTGGAGCCCAGCTTTTTGGTA
GTAATGAACTAGTCCGTAACTTGAAAGTATTTCGATTTCTTGGCTTTATATATCTTGTGGAAAGGACGAT
GTATTGGATCACCATGAGATGTG
