>Addgene plasmid #141830 | TFORF1514 | depositor partial sequence | sequence record 277628 | Barcode
TGTATTGGATCACCATGAGATGTG
